Addgene plasmid #125979: 159_pAAV-ProD3-CatCh-GFP-WPRE
Purpose: Targeting expression to neuronal and glial cell types in mice, non-human primates, and human retina
Depositing lab: Botond Roska. Depositing organization: Friedrich Miescher Institute for Biomedical Research. Publication: Targeting neuronal and glial cell types with synthetic promoter AAVs in mice, non-human primates and humans. Juttner J, Szabo A, Gross-Scherf B, Morikawa RK, Rompani SB, Hantz P, Szikra T, Esposti F, Cowan CS, Bharioke A, Patino-Alvarez CP, Keles O, Kusnyerik A, Azoulay T, Hartl D, Krebs AR, Schubeler D, Hajdu RI, Lukats A, Nemeth J, Nagy ZZ, Wu KC, Wu RH, Xiang L, Fang XL, Jin ZB, Goldblum D, Hasler PW, Scholl HPN, Krol J, Roska B. Nat Neurosci. 2019 Jul 8. pii: 10.1038/s41593-019-0431-2. doi: 10.1038/s41593-019-0431-2. PubMed 31285614.
Backbone
  Vector backbone: pAAV
  Vector type: AAV
Growth in bacteria
  Bacterial resistance: Ampicillin, 100 μg/mL
  Growth temperature: 37°C
  Growth strain: NEB Stable
  Copy number: High Copy
Gene/Insert
  Gene/Insert name: CatCh-GFP (alt name: ChR2(L132C)-EGFP)
  Species: Synthetic
  Promoter: ProD3
  Cloning method: Restriction Enzyme; 5′ cloning site Unknown (unknown if destroyed); 3′ cloning site Unknown (unknown if destroyed)
Terms and licenses: Academic/Nonprofit Terms; Industry Terms: Not Available to Industry
Depositor comments: Please visit https://www.biorxiv.org/content/early/2018/10/04/434720.full.pdf for BioRxiv preprint
How to cite: 159_pAAV-ProD3-CatCh-GFP-WPRE was a gift from Botond Roska (Addgene plasmid # 125979 ; http://n2t.net/addgene:125979 ; RRID:Addgene_125979)
