[The description below was written by a language model from this plasmid's Addgene catalogue record and pLannotate feature annotations shown in this document.]
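Description:
159_pAAV-ProD3-CatCh-GFP-WPRE is an AAV transfer plasmid built on a pAAV backbone, intended for packaging recombinant adeno-associated virus that delivers an optogenetic actuator to defined cell types. In bacteria it is maintained as a high-copy plasmid through a ColE1/pUC-type origin and selected with ampicillin via the β-lactamase gene and its native promoter. A filamentous-phage (f1/M13) origin is also present in the backbone. The expression cassette is flanked by AAV2 inverted terminal repeats, which are the cis elements needed for genome replication and encapsidation. One ITR is annotated in full, while the other is detected only as short fragments. This may simply reflect the difficulty of sequencing and annotating these repeats.

The payload is CatCh-GFP, the L132C variant of channelrhodopsin-2 (a blue-light-gated cation channel from Chlamydomonas reinhardtii) fused to EGFP, so that expressing cells can be both light-driven and visualised by fluorescence. Expression is controlled by ProD3, a synthetic promoter. It is not itself recognised by the automated annotation, but a minimal TATA-box promoter sits immediately upstream of the ChR2 coding region, which suggests that an upstream ProD3 regulatory sequence is paired with this core promoter. The tiny "VC155" hit just before it is most likely a spurious match. Downstream, a WPRE enhances transcript stability and expression, and a human growth hormone polyadenylation signal terminates the message. The sequencing-derived and depositor sequence records are the same length and carry the same features, differing only in their start coordinate. The construct belongs to a set of synthetic-promoter AAVs designed to target neuronal and glial cell types in mouse, non-human primate and human retina. The record does not state which cell type ProD3 targets.
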