Features (pLannotate 1.2.2; 17 found; start..end, strand, type, name):
     12..39      +  repeat_region  AAV2 ITR (fragment): inverted terminal repeat of adeno-associated virus serotype 2 inverted
     68..95      +  repeat_region  AAV2 ITR (fragment): inverted terminal repeat of adeno-associated virus serotype 2 inverted
    734..754     +  CDS            VC155 (fragment): C-terminal fragment of mVenus for use in bimolecular fluorescence complementation (BiFC) (Kodama and Hu, 2010)
    757..788     +  promoter       minP: minimal TATA-box promoter with low basal activity
    848..1773    +  CDS            ChR2 (fragment): N-terminal fragment of channelrhodopsin-2 from the alga Chlamydomonas reinhardtii (Nagel et al., 2003) blue light-activated cation channel
   1778..2494    +  CDS            EGFP: EGFP is a basic (constitutively fluorescent) green fluorescent protein published in 1996, derived from Aequorea victoria. It is reported to be a rapidly-maturing weak dimer with moderate acid sensitivity.
   2501..2525    +  misc_feature   MCS (fragment): pBluescript multiple cloning site
   2525..3113    +  misc_feature   WPRE: woodchuck hepatitis virus posttranscriptional regulatory element
   3145..3621    +  polyA_signal   hGH poly(A) signal: human growth hormone polyadenylation signal
   3661..3801    +  repeat_region  AAV2 ITR: inverted terminal repeat of adeno-associated virus serotype 2 inverted
   3806..3857    -  misc_feature   bom (fragment): basis of mobility region from pBR322
   3876..4256    +  rep_origin     M13 ori (sequence partly withheld): M13 bacteriophage origin of replication; arrow indicates direction of (+) strand synthesis
   4332..4381    -  misc_feature   bom (fragment): basis of mobility region from pBR322
   4483..4518    -  CDS            rop (fragment): Rop protein, which maintains plasmids at low copy number; rop
   4613..4717    +  promoter       AmpR promoter: bla
   4718..5578    +  CDS            AmpR: β-lactamase; bla; confers resistance to ampicillin, carbenicillin, and related antibiotics
   5749..6337    +  rep_origin     ori: high-copy-number ColE1/pMB1/pBR322/pUC origin of replication
>Addgene plasmid #125979 | 159_pAAV-ProD3-CatCh-GFP-WPRE | depositor full sequence | sequence record 241115 | 159_pAAV-ProD3-CatCh-GFP-WPRE sequence 6398 bps
CCTGCAGGCAGCTGCGCGCTCGCTCGCTCACTGAGGCCGCCCGGGCGTCGGGCGACCTTTGGTCGCCCGG
CCTCAGTGAGCGAGCGAGCGCGCAGAGAGGGAGTGGCCAACTCCATCACTAGGGGTTCCTGCGGCCGCAC
GCGTATCCTGGGGTTTAAACAGGACTAGGTCCACTGGGAGAAGAGGAAGTCAAACAGGACTAGTCATCGA
TAGGCTAGCCAGCTTAATTAATCAGATTGTCTTTCCTCCCGTCTAAGCATGGAAGCCCTAAATGGCCTAC
AATTCCTATAGCTTAGTTGCAAATTTGAGAAGTTCCCCCACTGACTCTGGTGGAGGTGGTCTATTCTGTG
TCCCTGGTGAAAAGTCTACCCCCTCGGGTTTGTTATGGGGCCCAGAACTTGTACAATGCCCCGTAAGCTT
CTTAGAGGAGGCGGGTATTAGGCAGGATTGGATCTGCGTCCCCTGACATGCCCTTCATACCCTTGAATTA
GGATTCCTAAGGGAGCCGGCAGGAGGAGAATGGGGTGTTCCTTGTGGTTCCACTTCACACCTACTCTTCG
AGACCCCGGATTCTGACAAGTTTCCCGAACTTGGAAGACCCAGATGTCAAGGTCTGAAGGTAAATGATGT
GTTTAGGCAGGAGGGTTCAGCCAGGCTCAGCTCTCCTCCCCTCTCGCAGGGGAAGGAGAGAGACCCTCTA
GAATTCCTGTAGGAGGTGCACGTGGGCTGATCCTCACATGGTCCTGCTGGAGTTAGTAGAGGGTATATAA
TGGAAGCTCGACTTCCAGCTATCACATCCACTGTGTTGTTGTGAACTGGAATCCACTATAGGCCAGGATC
CGCCACCATGGATTATGGAGGCGCCCTGAGTGCCGTTGGGCGCGAGCTGCTATTTGTAACGAACCCAGTA
GTCGTCAATGGCTCTGTACTTGTGCCTGAGGACCAGTGTTACTGCGCGGGCTGGATTGAGTCGCGTGGCA
CAAACGGTGCCCAAACGGCGTCGAACGTGCTGCAATGGCTTGCTGCTGGCTTCTCCATCCTACTGCTTAT
GTTTTACGCCTACCAAACATGGAAGTCAACCTGCGGCTGGGAGGAGATCTATGTGTGCGCTATCGAGATG
GTCAAGGTGATTCTCGAGTTCTTCTTCGAGTTTAAGAACCCGTCCATGCTGTATCTAGCCACAGGCCACC
GCGTCCAGTGGTTGCGTTACGCCGAGTGGCTTCTCACCTGCCCGGTCATTTGCATTCACCTGTCAAACCT
GACGGGCTTGTCCAACGACTACAGCAGGCGCACCATGGGTCTGCTTGTGTCTGATATTGGCACAATTGTG
TGGGGCGCCACTTCCGCCATGGCCACCGGATACGTCAAGGTCATCTTCTTCTGCCTGGGTCTGTGTTATG
GTGCTAACACGTTCTTTCACGCTGCCAAGGCCTACATCGAGGGTTACCACACCGTGCCGAAGGGCCGGTG
TCGCCAGGTGGTGACTGGCATGGCTTGGCTCTTCTTCGTATCATGGGGTATGTTCCCCATCCTGTTCATC
CTCGGCCCCGAGGGCTTCGGCGTCCTGAGCGTGTACGGCTCCACCGTCGGCCACACCATCATTGACCTGA
TGTCGAAGAACTGCTGGGGTCTGCTCGGCCACTACCTGCGCGTGCTGATCCACGAGCATATCCTCATCCA
CGGCGACATTCGCAAGACCACCAAATTGAACATTGGTGGCACTGAGATTGAGGTCGAGACGCTGGTGGAG
GACGAGGCCGAGGCTGGCGCGGTACCCATGGTGAGCAAGGGCGAGGAGCTGTTCACCGGGGTGGTGCCCA
TCCTGGTCGAGCTGGACGGCGACGTAAACGGCCACAAGTTCAGCGTGTCCGGCGAGGGCGAGGGCGATGC
CACCTACGGCAAGCTGACCCTGAAGTTCATCTGCACCACCGGCAAGCTGCCCGTGCCCTGGCCCACCCTC
GTGACCACCCTGACCTACGGCGTGCAGTGCTTCAGCCGCTACCCCGACCACATGAAGCAGCACGACTTCT
TCAAGTCCGCCATGCCCGAAGGCTACGTCCAGGAGCGCACCATCTTCTTCAAGGACGACGGCAACTACAA
GACCCGCGCCGAGGTGAAGTTCGAGGGCGACACCCTGGTGAACCGCATCGAGCTGAAGGGCATCGACTTC
AAGGAGGACGGCAACATCCTGGGGCACAAGCTGGAGTACAACTACAACAGCCACAACGTCTATATCATGG
CCGACAAGCAGAAGAACGGCATCAAGGTGAACTTCAAGATCCGCCACAACATCGAGGACGGCAGCGTGCA
GCTCGCCGACCACTACCAGCAGAACACCCCCATCGGCGACGGCCCCGTGCTGCTGCCCGACAACCACTAC
CTGAGCACCCAGTCCGCCCTGAGCAAAGACCCCAACGAGAAGCGCGATCACATGGTCCTGCTGGAGTTCG
TGACCGCCGCCGGGATCACTCTCGGCATGGACGAGCTGTACAAGTGATAAGAATTCGATATCAAGCTTAT
CGATAATCAACCTCTGGATTACAAAATTTGTGAAAGATTGACTGGTATTCTTAACTATGTTGCTCCTTTT
ACGCTATGTGGATACGCTGCTTTAATGCCTTTGTATCATGCTATTGCTTCCCGTATGGCTTTCATTTTCT
CCTCCTTGTATAAATCCTGGTTGCTGTCTCTTTATGAGGAGTTGTGGCCCGTTGTCAGGCAACGTGGCGT
GGTGTGCACTGTGTTTGCTGACGCAACCCCCACTGGTTGGGGCATTGCCACCACCTGTCAGCTCCTTTCC
GGGACTTTCGCTTTCCCCCTCCCTATTGCCACGGCGGAACTCATCGCCGCCTGCCTTGCCCGCTGCTGGA
CAGGGGCTCGGCTGTTGGGCACTGACAATTCCGTGGTGTTGTCGGGGAAATCATCGTCCTTTCCTTGGCT
GCTCGCCTATGTTGCCACCTGGATTCTGCGCGGGACGTCCTTCTGCTACGTCCCTTCGGCCCTCAATCCA
GCGGACCTTCCTTCCCGCGGCCTGCTGCCGGCTCTGCGGCCTCTTCCGCGTCTTCGCCTTCGCCCTCAGA
CGAGTCGGATCTCCCTTTGGGCCGCCTCCCCGCATCGATACCGAGCGCTGCTCGAGAGATCTACGGGTGG
CATCCCTGTGACCCCTCCCCAGTGCCTCTCCTGGCCCTGGAAGTTGCCACTCCAGTGCCCACCAGCCTTG
TCCTAATAAAATTAAGTTGCATCATTTTGTCTGACTAGGTGTCCTTCTATAATATTATGGGGTGGAGGGG
GGTGGTATGGAGCAAGGGGCAAGTTGGGAAGACAACCTGTAGGGCCTGCGGGGTCTATTGGGAACCAAGC
TGGAGTGCAGTGGCACAATCTTGGCTCACTGCAATCTCCGCCTCCTGGGTTCAAGCGATTCTCCTGCCTC
AGCCTCCCGAGTTGTTGGGATTCCAGGCATGCATGACCAGGCTCAGCTAATTTTTGTTTTTTTGGTAGAG
ACGGGGTTTCACCATATTGGCCAGGCTGGTCTCCAACTCCTAATCTCAGGTGATCTACCCACCTTGGCCT
CCCAAATTGCTGGGATTACAGGCGTGAACCACTGCTCCCTTCCCTGTCCTTCTGATTTTGTAGGTAACCA
CGTGCGGACCGAGCGGCCGCAGGAACCCCTAGTGATGGAGTTGGCCACTCCCTCTCTGCGCGCTCGCTCG
CTCACTGAGGCCGGGCGACCAAAGGTCGCCCGACGCCCGGGCTTTGCCCGGGCGGCCTCAGTGAGCGAGC
GAGCGCGCAGCTGCCTGCAGGGGCGCCTGATGCGGTATTTTCTCCTTACGCATCTGTGCGGTATTTCACA
CCGCATA
[142 nt withheld, positions 3858-3999]
C
[141 nt withheld, positions 4001-4141]
CCTTTGACGTTGGAGTCCACGTTCTTT
[37 nt withheld, positions 4169-4205]
ACCCTATCTCGGGCTATTCTTTTGATTTATAAGGGATTTTGCCGATTTCGGCCTATTGGTTAAAAAATGA
GCTGATTTAACAAAAATTTAACGCGAATTTTAACAAAATATTAACGTTTACAATTTTATGGTGCACTCTC
AGTACAATCTGCTCTGATGCCGCATAGTTAAGCCAGCCCCGACACCCGCCAACACCCGCTGACGCGCCCT
GACGGGCTTGTCTGCTCCCGGCATCCGCTTACAGACAAGCTGTGACCGTCTCCGGGAGCTGCATGTGTCA
GAGGTTTTCACCGTCATCACCGAAACGCGCGAGACGAAAGGGCCTCGTGATACGCCTATTTTTATAGGTT
AATGTCATGATAATAATGGTTTCTTAGACGTCAGGTGGCACTTTTCGGGGAAATGTGCGCGGAACCCCTA
TTTGTTTATTTTTCTAAATACATTCAAATATGTATCCGCTCATGAGACAATAACCCTGATAAATGCTTCA
ATAATATTGAAAAAGGAAGAGTATGAGTATTCAACATTTCCGTGTCGCCCTTATTCCCTTTTTTGCGGCA
TTTTGCCTTCCTGTTTTTGCTCACCCAGAAACGCTGGTGAAAGTAAAAGATGCTGAAGATCAGTTGGGTG
CACGAGTGGGTTACATCGAACTGGATCTCAACAGCGGTAAGATCCTTGAGAGTTTTCGCCCCGAAGAACG
TTTTCCAATGATGAGCACTTTTAAAGTTCTGCTATGTGGCGCGGTATTATCCCGTATTGACGCCGGGCAA
GAGCAACTCGGTCGCCGCATACACTATTCTCAGAATGACTTGGTTGAGTACTCACCAGTCACAGAAAAGC
ATCTTACGGATGGCATGACAGTAAGAGAATTATGCAGTGCTGCCATAACCATGAGTGATAACACTGCGGC
CAACTTACTTCTGACAACGATCGGAGGACCGAAGGAGCTAACCGCTTTTTTGCACAACATGGGGGATCAT
GTAACTCGCCTTGATCGTTGGGAACCGGAGCTGAATGAAGCCATACCAAACGACGAGCGTGACACCACGA
TGCCTGTAGCAATGGCAACAACGTTGCGCAAACTATTAACTGGCGAACTACTTACTCTAGCTTCCCGGCA
ACAATTAATAGACTGGATGGAGGCGGATAAAGTTGCAGGACCACTTCTGCGCTCGGCCCTTCCGGCTGGC
TGGTTTATTGCTGATAAATCTGGAGCCGGTGAGCGTGGGTCTCGCGGTATCATTGCAGCACTGGGGCCAG
ATGGTAAGCCCTCCCGTATCGTAGTTATCTACACGACGGGGAGTCAGGCAACTATGGATGAACGAAATAG
ACAGATCGCTGAGATAGGTGCCTCACTGATTAAGCATTGGTAACTGTCAGACCAAGTTTACTCATATATA
CTTTAGATTGATTTAAAACTTCATTTTTAATTTAAAAGGATCTAGGTGAAGATCCTTTTTGATAATCTCA
TGACCAAAATCCCTTAACGTGAGTTTTCGTTCCACTGAGCGTCAGACCCCGTAGAAAAGATCAAAGGATC
TTCTTGAGATCCTTTTTTTCTGCGCGTAATCTGCTGCTTGCAAACAAAAAAACCACCGCTACCAGCGGTG
GTTTGTTTGCCGGATCAAGAGCTACCAACTCTTTTTCCGAAGGTAACTGGCTTCAGCAGAGCGCAGATAC
CAAATACTGTCCTTCTAGTGTAGCCGTAGTTAGGCCACCACTTCAAGAACTCTGTAGCACCGCCTACATA
CCTCGCTCTGCTAATCCTGTTACCAGTGGCTGCTGCCAGTGGCGATAAGTCGTGTCTTACCGGGTTGGAC
TCAAGACGATAGTTACCGGATAAGGCGCAGCGGTCGGGCTGAACGGGGGGTTCGTGCACACAGCCCAGCT
TGGAGCGAACGACCTACACCGAACTGAGATACCTACAGCGTGAGCTATGAGAAAGCGCCACGCTTCCCGA
AGGGAGAAAGGCGGACAGGTATCCGGTAAGCGGCAGGGTCGGAACAGGAGAGCGCACGAGGGAGCTTCCA
GGGGGAAACGCCTGGTATCTTTATAGTCCTGTCGGGTTTCGCCACCTCTGACTTGAGCGTCGATTTTTGT
GATGCTCGTCAGGGGGGCGGAGCCTATGGAAAAACGCCAGCAACGCGGCCTTTTTACGGTTCCTGGCCTT
TTGCTGGCCTTTTGCTCACATGT
