Features (pLannotate 1.2.2; 17 found; start..end, strand, type, name):
    388..408     +  CDS            VC155 (fragment): C-terminal fragment of mVenus for use in bimolecular fluorescence complementation (BiFC) (Kodama and Hu, 2010)
    411..442     +  promoter       minP: minimal TATA-box promoter with low basal activity
    502..1427    +  CDS            ChR2 (fragment): N-terminal fragment of channelrhodopsin-2 from the alga Chlamydomonas reinhardtii (Nagel et al., 2003) blue light-activated cation channel
   1432..2148    +  CDS            EGFP: EGFP is a basic (constitutively fluorescent) green fluorescent protein published in 1996, derived from Aequorea victoria. It is reported to be a rapidly-maturing weak dimer with moderate acid sensitivity.
   2155..2179    +  misc_feature   MCS (fragment): pBluescript multiple cloning site
   2179..2767    +  misc_feature   WPRE: woodchuck hepatitis virus posttranscriptional regulatory element
   2799..3275    +  polyA_signal   hGH poly(A) signal: human growth hormone polyadenylation signal
   3315..3455    +  repeat_region  AAV2 ITR: inverted terminal repeat of adeno-associated virus serotype 2 inverted
   3460..3511    -  misc_feature   bom (fragment): basis of mobility region from pBR322
   3530..3985    +  rep_origin     f1 ori (sequence partly withheld): f1 bacteriophage origin of replication; arrow indicates direction of (+) strand synthesis
   3986..4035    -  misc_feature   bom (fragment): basis of mobility region from pBR322
   4137..4172    -  CDS            rop (fragment): Rop protein, which maintains plasmids at low copy number; rop
   4267..4371    +  promoter       AmpR promoter: bla
   4372..5232    +  CDS            AmpR: β-lactamase; bla; confers resistance to ampicillin, carbenicillin, and related antibiotics
   5403..5991    +  rep_origin     ori: high-copy-number ColE1/pMB1/pBR322/pUC origin of replication
   6064..6091    +  repeat_region  AAV2 ITR (fragment): inverted terminal repeat of adeno-associated virus serotype 2 inverted
   6120..6147    +  repeat_region  AAV2 ITR (fragment): inverted terminal repeat of adeno-associated virus serotype 2 inverted
>Addgene plasmid #125979 | 159_pAAV-ProD3-CatCh-GFP-WPRE | addgene full sequence | sequence record 256673 | Addgene NGS Result
TGTGTCCCTGGTGAAAAGTCTACCCCCTCGGGTTTGTTATGGGGCCCAGAACTTGTACAATGCCCCGTAA
GCTTCTTAGAGGAGGCGGGTATTAGGCAGGATTGGATCTGCGTCCCCTGACATGCCCTTCATACCCTTGA
ATTAGGATTCCTAAGGGAGCCGGCAGGAGGAGAATGGGGTGTTCCTTGTGGTTCCACTTCACACCTACTC
TTCGAGACCCCGGATTCTGACAAGTTTCCCGAACTTGGAAGACCCAGATGTCAAGGTCTGAAGGTAAATG
ATGTGTTTAGGCAGGAGGGTTCAGCCAGGCTCAGCTCTCCTCCCCTCTCGCAGGGGAAGGAGAGAGACCC
TCTAGAATTCCTGTAGGAGGTGCACGTGGGCTGATCCTCACATGGTCCTGCTGGAGTTAGTAGAGGGTAT
ATAATGGAAGCTCGACTTCCAGCTATCACATCCACTGTGTTGTTGTGAACTGGAATCCACTATAGGCCAG
GATCCGCCACCATGGATTATGGAGGCGCCCTGAGTGCCGTTGGGCGCGAGCTGCTATTTGTAACGAACCC
AGTAGTCGTCAATGGCTCTGTACTTGTGCCTGAGGACCAGTGTTACTGCGCGGGCTGGATTGAGTCGCGT
GGCACAAACGGTGCCCAAACGGCGTCGAACGTGCTGCAATGGCTTGCTGCTGGCTTCTCCATCCTACTGC
TTATGTTTTACGCCTACCAAACATGGAAGTCAACCTGCGGCTGGGAGGAGATCTATGTGTGCGCTATCGA
GATGGTCAAGGTGATTCTCGAGTTCTTCTTCGAGTTTAAGAACCCGTCCATGCTGTATCTAGCCACAGGC
CACCGCGTCCAGTGGTTGCGTTACGCCGAGTGGCTTCTCACCTGCCCGGTCATTTGCATTCACCTGTCAA
ACCTGACGGGCTTGTCCAACGACTACAGCAGGCGCACCATGGGTCTGCTTGTGTCTGATATTGGCACAAT
TGTGTGGGGCGCCACTTCCGCCATGGCCACCGGATACGTCAAGGTCATCTTCTTCTGCCTGGGTCTGTGT
TATGGTGCTAACACGTTCTTTCACGCTGCCAAGGCCTACATCGAGGGTTACCACACCGTGCCGAAGGGCC
GGTGTCGCCAGGTGGTGACTGGCATGGCTTGGCTCTTCTTCGTATCATGGGGTATGTTCCCCATCCTGTT
CATCCTCGGCCCCGAGGGCTTCGGCGTCCTGAGCGTGTACGGCTCCACCGTCGGCCACACCATCATTGAC
CTGATGTCGAAGAACTGCTGGGGTCTGCTCGGCCACTACCTGCGCGTGCTGATCCACGAGCATATCCTCA
TCCACGGCGACATTCGCAAGACCACCAAATTGAACATTGGTGGCACTGAGATTGAGGTCGAGACGCTGGT
GGAGGACGAGGCCGAGGCTGGCGCGGTACCCATGGTGAGCAAGGGCGAGGAGCTGTTCACCGGGGTGGTG
CCCATCCTGGTCGAGCTGGACGGCGACGTAAACGGCCACAAGTTCAGCGTGTCCGGCGAGGGCGAGGGCG
ATGCCACCTACGGCAAGCTGACCCTGAAGTTCATCTGCACCACCGGCAAGCTGCCCGTGCCCTGGCCCAC
CCTCGTGACCACCCTGACCTACGGCGTGCAGTGCTTCAGCCGCTACCCCGACCACATGAAGCAGCACGAC
TTCTTCAAGTCCGCCATGCCCGAAGGCTACGTCCAGGAGCGCACCATCTTCTTCAAGGACGACGGCAACT
ACAAGACCCGCGCCGAGGTGAAGTTCGAGGGCGACACCCTGGTGAACCGCATCGAGCTGAAGGGCATCGA
CTTCAAGGAGGACGGCAACATCCTGGGGCACAAGCTGGAGTACAACTACAACAGCCACAACGTCTATATC
ATGGCCGACAAGCAGAAGAACGGCATCAAGGTGAACTTCAAGATCCGCCACAACATCGAGGACGGCAGCG
TGCAGCTCGCCGACCACTACCAGCAGAACACCCCCATCGGCGACGGCCCCGTGCTGCTGCCCGACAACCA
CTACCTGAGCACCCAGTCCGCCCTGAGCAAAGACCCCAACGAGAAGCGCGATCACATGGTCCTGCTGGAG
TTCGTGACCGCCGCCGGGATCACTCTCGGCATGGACGAGCTGTACAAGTGATAAGAATTCGATATCAAGC
TTATCGATAATCAACCTCTGGATTACAAAATTTGTGAAAGATTGACTGGTATTCTTAACTATGTTGCTCC
TTTTACGCTATGTGGATACGCTGCTTTAATGCCTTTGTATCATGCTATTGCTTCCCGTATGGCTTTCATT
TTCTCCTCCTTGTATAAATCCTGGTTGCTGTCTCTTTATGAGGAGTTGTGGCCCGTTGTCAGGCAACGTG
GCGTGGTGTGCACTGTGTTTGCTGACGCAACCCCCACTGGTTGGGGCATTGCCACCACCTGTCAGCTCCT
TTCCGGGACTTTCGCTTTCCCCCTCCCTATTGCCACGGCGGAACTCATCGCCGCCTGCCTTGCCCGCTGC
TGGACAGGGGCTCGGCTGTTGGGCACTGACAATTCCGTGGTGTTGTCGGGGAAATCATCGTCCTTTCCTT
GGCTGCTCGCCTATGTTGCCACCTGGATTCTGCGCGGGACGTCCTTCTGCTACGTCCCTTCGGCCCTCAA
TCCAGCGGACCTTCCTTCCCGCGGCCTGCTGCCGGCTCTGCGGCCTCTTCCGCGTCTTCGCCTTCGCCCT
CAGACGAGTCGGATCTCCCTTTGGGCCGCCTCCCCGCATCGATACCGAGCGCTGCTCGAGAGATCTACGG
GTGGCATCCCTGTGACCCCTCCCCAGTGCCTCTCCTGGCCCTGGAAGTTGCCACTCCAGTGCCCACCAGC
CTTGTCCTAATAAAATTAAGTTGCATCATTTTGTCTGACTAGGTGTCCTTCTATAATATTATGGGGTGGA
GGGGGGTGGTATGGAGCAAGGGGCAAGTTGGGAAGACAACCTGTAGGGCCTGCGGGGTCTATTGGGAACC
AAGCTGGAGTGCAGTGGCACAATCTTGGCTCACTGCAATCTCCGCCTCCTGGGTTCAAGCGATTCTCCTG
CCTCAGCCTCCCGAGTTGTTGGGATTCCAGGCATGCATGACCAGGCTCAGCTAATTTTTGTTTTTTTGGT
AGAGACGGGGTTTCACCATATTGGCCAGGCTGGTCTCCAACTCCTAATCTCAGGTGATCTACCCACCTTG
GCCTCCCAAATTGCTGGGATTACAGGCGTGAACCACTGCTCCCTTCCCTGTCCTTCTGATTTTGTAGGTA
ACCACGTGCGGACCGAGCGGCCGCAGGAACCCCTAGTGATGGAGTTGGCCACTCCCTCTCTGCGCGCTCG
CTCGCTCACTGAGGCCGGGCGACCAAAGGTCGCCCGACGCCCGGGCTTTGCCCGGGCGGCCTCAGTGAGC
GAGCGAGCGCGCAGCTGCCTGCAGGGGCGCCTGATGCGGTATTTTCTCCTTACGCATCTGTGCGGTATTT
CACACCGCATA
[95 nt withheld, positions 3512-3606]
T
[46 nt withheld, positions 3608-3653]
C
[141 nt withheld, positions 3655-3795]
CCTTTGACGTTGGAGTCCACGTTCTTT
[37 nt withheld, positions 3823-3859]
ACTCTATCTCGGGCTATTCTTTTGATTTATAAGGGATTTTGCCGATTTCGGTCTATTGGTTAAAAAATGA
GCTGATTTAACAAAAATTTAACGCGAATTTTAACAAAATATTAACGTTTACAATTTTATGGTGCACTCTC
AGTACAATCTGCTCTGATGCCGCATAGTTAAGCCAGCCCCGACACCCGCCAACACCCGCTGACGCGCCCT
GACGGGCTTGTCTGCTCCCGGCATCCGCTTACAGACAAGCTGTGACCGTCTCCGGGAGCTGCATGTGTCA
GAGGTTTTCACCGTCATCACCGAAACGCGCGAGACGAAAGGGCCTCGTGATACGCCTATTTTTATAGGTT
AATGTCATGATAATAATGGTTTCTTAGACGTCAGGTGGCACTTTTCGGGGAAATGTGCGCGGAACCCCTA
TTTGTTTATTTTTCTAAATACATTCAAATATGTATCCGCTCATGAGACAATAACCCTGATAAATGCTTCA
ATAATATTGAAAAAGGAAGAGTATGAGTATTCAACATTTCCGTGTCGCCCTTATTCCCTTTTTTGCGGCA
TTTTGCCTTCCTGTTTTTGCTCACCCAGAAACGCTGGTGAAAGTAAAAGATGCTGAAGATCAGTTGGGTG
CACGAGTGGGTTACATCGAACTGGATCTCAACAGCGGTAAGATCCTTGAGAGTTTTCGCCCCGAAGAACG
TTTTCCAATGATGAGCACTTTTAAAGTTCTGCTATGTGGCGCGGTATTATCCCGTATTGACGCCGGGCAA
GAGCAACTCGGTCGCCGCATACACTATTCTCAGAATGACTTGGTTGAGTACTCACCAGTCACAGAAAAGC
ATCTTACGGATGGCATGACAGTAAGAGAATTATGCAGTGCTGCCATAACCATGAGTGATAACACTGCGGC
CAACTTACTTCTGACAACGATCGGAGGACCGAAGGAGCTAACCGCTTTTTTGCACAACATGGGGGATCAT
GTAACTCGCCTTGATCGTTGGGAACCGGAGCTGAATGAAGCCATACCAAACGACGAGCGTGACACCACGA
TGCCTGTAGCAATGGCAACAACGTTGCGCAAACTATTAACTGGCGAACTACTTACTCTAGCTTCCCGGCA
ACAATTAATAGACTGGATGGAGGCGGATAAAGTTGCAGGACCACTTCTGCGCTCGGCCCTTCCGGCTGGC
TGGTTTATTGCTGATAAATCTGGAGCCGGTGAGCGTGGGTCTCGCGGTATCATTGCAGCACTGGGGCCAG
ATGGTAAGCCCTCCCGTATCGTAGTTATCTACACGACGGGGAGTCAGGCAACTATGGATGAACGAAATAG
ACAGATCGCTGAGATAGGTGCCTCACTGATTAAGCATTGGTAACTGTCAGACCAAGTTTACTCATATATA
CTTTAGATTGATTTAAAACTTCATTTTTAATTTAAAAGGATCTAGGTGAAGATCCTTTTTGATAATCTCA
TGACCAAAATCCCTTAACGTGAGTTTTCGTTCCACTGAGCGTCAGACCCCGTAGAAAAGATCAAAGGATC
TTCTTGAGATCCTTTTTTTCTGCGCGTAATCTGCTGCTTGCAAACAAAAAAACCACCGCTACCAGCGGTG
GTTTGTTTGCCGGATCAAGAGCTACCAACTCTTTTTCCGAAGGTAACTGGCTTCAGCAGAGCGCAGATAC
CAAATACTGTTCTTCTAGTGTAGCCGTAGTTAGGCCACCACTTCAAGAACTCTGTAGCACCGCCTACATA
CCTCGCTCTGCTAATCCTGTTACCAGTGGCTGCTGCCAGTGGCGATAAGTCGTGTCTTACCGGGTTGGAC
TCAAGACGATAGTTACCGGATAAGGCGCAGCGGTCGGGCTGAACGGGGGGTTCGTGCACACAGCCCAGCT
TGGAGCGAACGACCTACACCGAACTGAGATACCTACAGCGTGAGCTATGAGAAAGCGCCACGCTTCCCGA
AGGGAGAAAGGCGGACAGGTATCCGGTAAGCGGCAGGGTCGGAACAGGAGAGCGCACGAGGGAGCTTCCA
GGGGGAAACGCCTGGTATCTTTATAGTCCTGTCGGGTTTCGCCACCTCTGACTTGAGCGTCGATTTTTGT
GATGCTCGTCAGGGGGGCGGAGCCTATGGAAAAACGCCAGCAACGCGGCCTTTTTACGGTTCCTGGCCTT
TTGCTGGCCTTTTGCTCACATGTCCTGCAGGCAGCTGCGCGCTCGCTCGCTCACTGAGGCCGCCCGGGCG
TCGGGCGACCTTTGGTCGCCCGGCCTCAGTGAGCGAGCGAGCGCGCAGAGAGGGAGTGGCCAACTCCATC
ACTAGGGGTTCCTGCGGCCGCACGCGTATCCTGGGGTTTAAACAGGACTAGGTCCACTGGGAGAAGAGGA
AGTCAAACAGGACTAGTCATCGATAGGCTAGCCAGCTTAATTAATCAGATTGTCTTTCCTCCCGTCTAAG
CATGGAAGCCCTAAATGGCCTACAATTCCTATAGCTTAGTTGCAAATTTGAGAAGTTCCCCCACTGACTC
TGGTGGAGGTGGTCTATTC
